Addgene plasmid #200893: pSL2621 (pCas8_Vch)
Purpose: Expresses human codon-optimized V. cholerae Cas8 from a CMV promoter.
Depositing lab: Samuel H. Sternberg. Depositing organization: Columbia University. Publication: Targeted DNA integration in human cells without double-strand breaks using CRISPR-associated transposases. Lampe GD, King RT, Halpin-Healy TS, Klompe SE, Hogan MI, Vo PLH, Tang S, Chavez A, Sternberg SH. Nat Biotechnol. 2023 Mar 29. doi: 10.1038/s41587-023-01748-1. PubMed 36991112.
Backbone
  Vector backbone: pcDNA3.1
  Vector type: Mammalian Expression
Growth in bacteria
  Bacterial resistance: Ampicillin, 100 μg/mL
  Growth temperature: 37°C
  Growth strain: DH5alpha
  Copy number: High Copy
Gene/Insert
  Gene/Insert name: VchCas8
  Species: Vibrio cholerae
  Tag / fusion protein: NLS (N terminal on insert)
  Cloning method: Gibson Cloning
Terms and licenses: Academic/Nonprofit Terms; Industry Terms: Not Available to Industry
How to cite: pSL2621 (pCas8_Vch) was a gift from Samuel H. Sternberg (Addgene plasmid # 200893 ; http://n2t.net/addgene:200893 ; RRID:Addgene_200893)
