[The description below was written by a language model from this plasmid's Addgene catalogue record and pLannotate feature annotations shown in this document.]
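Description:
pSL2621 (pCas8_Vch) is a mammalian expression plasmid built on the pcDNA3.1 backbone that drives production of a human codon-optimized Cas8 protein from Vibrio cholerae. The coding sequence, inserted by Gibson assembly, carries an N-terminal nuclear localization signal so that the bacterial protein is imported into the nucleus of human cells. Transcription is controlled by the human cytomegalovirus immediate-early enhancer and promoter and terminated by the bovine growth hormone polyadenylation signal. The automated feature table does not annotate the Cas8 open reading frame itself, but the unannotated stretch of roughly 2 kb between the T7 promoter and the reverse-oriented SP6 promoter corresponds to where the insert sits. Those two phage promoters are standard pcDNA3.1 flanking elements useful for in vitro transcription or sequencing.

The plasmid is propagated in E. coli at high copy through a ColE1/pUC-type origin, with ampicillin selection provided by β-lactamase under its native promoter; an f1 origin is also present. A second mammalian cassette, in which the SV40 enhancer/early promoter drives the neomycin phosphotransferase gene followed by an SV40 polyadenylation signal, would allow G418 selection of transfected cells. Short hits such as the HIV-1 LTR, ble, lacI and bom fragments appear to be backbone remnants or partial matches rather than functional parts. According to the associated publication, the construct belongs to work on CRISPR-associated transposases for targeted DNA integration in human cells without double-strand breaks. It supplies the Cas8 component and would presumably be co-transfected with plasmids encoding the system's other components, which this record does not list.
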