Features (pLannotate 1.2.2; 20 found; start..end, strand, type, name):
     28..80      -  misc_feature   bom (fragment): basis of mobility region from pBR322
    235..614     +  enhancer       CMV enhancer: human cytomegalovirus immediate early enhancer
    615..818     +  promoter       CMV promoter: human cytomegalovirus (CMV) immediate early promoter
    814..847     +  LTR            5' LTR (truncated) (fragment): truncated 5' long terminal repeat (LTR) from HIV-1
    863..881     +  promoter       T7 promoter: promoter for bacteriophage T7 RNA polymerase
   2945..2963    -  promoter       SP6 promoter: promoter for bacteriophage SP6 RNA polymerase
   2989..3213    +  polyA_signal   bGH poly(A) signal: bovine growth hormone polyadenylation signal
   3217..3238    +  promoter       SV40 promoter (fragment): SV40 enhancer and early promoter
   3259..3687    +  rep_origin     f1 ori (sequence partly withheld): f1 bacteriophage origin of replication; arrow indicates direction of (+) strand synthesis
   3701..4030    +  promoter       SV40 promoter: SV40 enhancer and early promoter
   4097..4888    +  CDS            neo: KKA2_KLEPN - Also known as kan, nptII. Experimental evidence at protein level: Swiss-Prot protein existence level 1. Resistance to kanamycin, neomycin, paromomycin, ribostamycin, butirosin and gentamicin B. From Klebsiella pneumoniae.
   4912..5070    +  CDS            ble (fragment): BLE_KLEPN - Experimental evidence at protein level: Swiss-Prot protein existence level 1. Binding protein with a strong affinity to the bleomycin family of antibiotics. Binds to CL990; an antimitotic-antibiotic compound. From Klebsiella pneumoniae.
   5065..5186    +  polyA_signal   SV40 poly(A) signal: SV40 polyadenylation signal
   5259..5275    -  protein_bind   lac operator: The lac repressor binds to the lac operator to inhibit transcription in E. coli. This inhibition can be relieved by adding lactose or isopropyl-β-D-thiogalactopyranoside (IPTG). lac repressor encoded by lacI
   5283..5313    -  promoter       lac promoter: promoter for the E. coli lac operon
   5328..5349    -  protein_bind   CAP binding site: CAP binding activates transcription in the presence of cAMP. E. coli catabolite activator protein
   5362..5454    -  CDS            lacI (fragment): lac repressor; lacI; The lac repressor binds to the lac operator to inhibit transcription in E. coli. This inhibition can be relieved by adding lactose or isopropyl-β-D-thiogalactopyranoside (IPTG).
   5637..6225    -  rep_origin     ori: high-copy-number ColE1/pMB1/pBR322/pUC origin of replication
   6396..7256    -  CDS            AmpR: β-lactamase; bla; confers resistance to ampicillin, carbenicillin, and related antibiotics
   7257..7361    -  promoter       AmpR promoter: bla
>Addgene plasmid #200893 | pSL2621 (pCas8_Vch) | addgene full sequence | sequence record 393701 | Addgene NGS Result
GACGGATCGGGAGATCTCCCGATCCCCTATGGTGCACTCTCAGTACAATCTGCTCTGATGCCGCATAGTT
AAGCCAGTATCTGCTCCCTGCTTGTGTGTTGGAGGTCGCTGAGTAGTGCGCGAGCAAAATTTAAGCTACA
ACAAGGCAAGGCTTGACCGACAATTGCATGAAGAATCTGCTTAGGGTTAGGCGTTTTGCGCTGCTTCGCG
ATGTACGGGCCAGATATACGCGTTGACATTGATTATTGACTAGTTATTAATAGTAATCAATTACGGGGTC
ATTAGTTCATAGCCCATATATGGAGTTCCGCGTTACATAACTTACGGTAAATGGCCCGCCTGGCTGACCG
CCCAACGACCCCCGCCCATTGACGTCAATAATGACGTATGTTCCCATAGTAACGCCAATAGGGACTTTCC
ATTGACGTCAATGGGTGGAGTATTTACGGTAAACTGCCCACTTGGCAGTACATCAAGTGTATCATATGCC
AAGTACGCCCCCTATTGACGTCAATGACGGTAAATGGCCCGCCTGGCATTATGCCCAGTACATGACCTTA
TGGGACTTTCCTACTTGGCAGTACATCTACGTATTAGTCATCGCTATTACCATGGTGATGCGGTTTTGGC
AGTACATCAATGGGCGTGGATAGCGGTTTGACTCACGGGGATTTCCAAGTCTCCACCCCATTGACGTCAA
TGGGAGTTTGTTTTGGCACCAAAATCAACGGGACTTTCCAAAATGTCGTAACAACTCCGCCCCATTGACG
CAAATGGGCGGTAGGCGTGTACGGTGGGAGGTCTATATAAGCAGAGCTCTCTGGCTAACTAGAGAACCCA
CTGCTTACTGGCTTATCGAAATTAATACGACTCACTATAGGGAGACCCAAGCTTGGTACCGAGCTCGGAT
CCGCCACCATGGGCAAACGGACAGCCGACGGAAGCGAGTTCGAGTCACCGAAAAAGAAGCGAAAAGTTGG
CTCCGGAATGCAGACCCTGAAGGAGCTGATCGCCAGCAACCCCGACGATCTGACCACAGAGCTGAAGAGG
GCCTTCCGCCCCCTGACACCTCACATCGCCATCGACGGCAATGAGCTGGATGCCCTGACCATCCTGGTGA
ACCTGACAGACAAGACCGACGATCAGAAGGACCTGCTGGATCGGGCCAAGTGTAAGCAGAAGCTGAGAGA
TGAGAAGTGGTGGGCCTCCTGCATCAACTGCGTGAACTACAGGCAGTCTCACAACCCAAAGTTCCCCGAC
ATCCGCAGCGAGGGCGTGATCAGAACACAGGCCCTGGGCGAGCTGCCCAGCTTTCTGCTGTCTAGCTCCA
AGATCCCACCCTACCACTGGTCTTATAGCCACGACTCTAAGTATGTGAATAAGAGCGCCTTCCTGACCAA
CGAGTTTTGCTGGGATGGCGAGATCAGCTGTCTGGGCGAGCTGCTGAAGGACGCCGATCACCCTCTGTGG
AACACACTGAAGAAGCTGGGCTGCTCCCAGAAAACCTGTAAGGCAATGGCCAAGCAGCTGGCCGACATCA
CACTGACCACAATCAATGTGACCCTGGCCCCCAACTACCTGACACAGATCTCTCTGCCTGACTCCGATAC
ATCTTATATCTCCCTGTCTCCTGTGGCCAGCCTGTCCATGCAGAGCCACTTCCACCAGAGGCTCCAGGAT
GAGAACAGGCACTCCGCCATCACCCGGTTCAGCCGGACCACAAATATGGGAGTGACAGCAATGACCTGCG
GAGGAGCCTTCAGGATGCTGAAAAGCGGCGCCAAGTTTTCTAGCCCTCCACACCACCGGCTGAACAGCAA
GAGATCCTGGCTGACCTCCGAGCATGTGCAGTCTCTGAAGCAGTACCAGCGGCTGAATAAGAGCCTGATC
CCAGAGAACTCCAGAATCGCCCTGCGGAGAAAGTATAAGATCGAGCTGCAAAATATGGTGCGCTCTTGGT
TCGCCATGCAGGACCACACACTGGATAGCAATATCCTGATCCAGCACCTGAACCACGACCTGTCCTACCT
GGGCGCCACCAAGCGGTTCGCCTATGATCCCGCCATGACAAAGCTGTTTACCGAGCTGCTGAAGAGAGAG
CTGTCTAACAGCATCAACAATGGCGAGCAGCACACCAATGGCAGCTTTCTGGTGCTGCCTAACATCAGAG
TGTGCGGAGCAACCGCCCTGTCCTCTCCTGTGACAGTGGGCATCCCATCCCTGACCGCCTTCTTTGGCTT
CGTGCACGCCTTTGAGAGGAATATCAACCGCACCACAAGCTCCTTCAGGGTGGAGAGCTTTGCCATCTGC
GTGCACCAGCTGCATGTGGAGAAGCGCGGCCTGACAGCCGAGTTCGTGGAGAAGGGCGACGGAACAATCT
CCGCCCCAGCAACCAGGGACGATTGGCAGTGTGATGTGGTGTTCTCTCTGATCCTGAATACCAACTTTGC
CCAGCACATCGACCAGGATACACTCGTCACCTCTCTGCCAAAGAGGCTGGCAAGGGGAAGCGCCAAGATC
GCCATCGACGATTTCAAGCACATCAACTCCTTTTCTACACTGGAAACCGCAATCGAGAGCCTGCCAATCG
AGGCAGGCAGATGGCTGAGTCTGTACGCCCAGTCCAACAATAACCTGTCTGACCTGCTGGCCGCCATGAC
AGAGGATCACCAGCTGATGGCCAGCTGCGTGGGCTACCACCTGCTGGAGGAGCCTAAAGACAAGCCAAAC
TCCCTCAGAGGCTATAAGCACGCCATCGCCGAGTGTATCATCGGCCTGATCAATTCCATCACCTTCTCTA
GCGAGACAGATCCCAACACCATCTTTTGGAGCCTGAAGAATTACCAGAACTATCTGGTGGTGCAGCCTCG
CTCCATCAATGACGAAACCACCGATAAGTCCTCTCTGTAATTACATTGGAAGTGGATAATCTAGAGGGCC
CTATTCTATAGTGTCACCTAAATGCTAGAGCTCGCTGATCAGCCTCGACTGTGCCTTCTAGTTGCCAGCC
ATCTGTTGTTTGCCCCTCCCCCGTGCCTTCCTTGACCCTGGAAGGTGCCACTCCCACTGTCCTTTCCTAA
TAAAATGAGGAAATTGCATCGCATTGTCTGAGTAGGTGTCATTCTATTCTGGGGGGTGGGGTGGGGCAGG
ACAGCAAGGGGGAGGATTGGGAAGACAATAGCAGGCATGCTGGGGATGCGGTGGGCTCTATGGCTTCTGA
GGCGGAAAGAACCAGCTGGGGCTCTAGGGGGTATCCCC
[124 nt withheld, positions 3259-3382]
C
[91 nt withheld, positions 3384-3474]
A
[49 nt withheld, positions 3476-3524]
CCTTTGACGTTGGAGTCCACGTTCTTT
[37 nt withheld, positions 3552-3588]
ACCCTATCTCGGTCTATTCTTTTGATTTATAAGGGATTTTGCCGATTTCGGCCTATTGGTTAAAAAATGA
GCTGATTTAACAAAAATTTAACGCGAATTAATTCTGTGGAATGTGTGTCAGTTAGGGTGTGGAAAGTCCC
CAGGCTCCCCAGCAGGCAGAAGTATGCAAAGCATGCATCTCAATTAGTCAGCAACCAGGTGTGGAAAGTC
CCCAGGCTCCCCAGCAGGCAGAAGTATGCAAAGCATGCATCTCAATTAGTCAGCAACCATAGTCCCGCCC
CTAACTCCGCCCATCCCGCCCCTAACTCCGCCCAGTTCCGCCCATTCTCCGCCCCATGGCTGACTAATTT
TTTTTATTTATGCAGAGGCCGAGGCCGCCTCTGCCTCTGAGCTATTCCAGAAGTAGTGAGGAGGCTTTTT
TGGAGGCCTAGGCTTTTGCAAAAAGCTCCCGGGAGCTTGTATATCCATTTTCGGATCTGATCAAGAGACA
GGATGAGGATCGTTTCGCATGATTGAACAAGATGGATTGCACGCAGGTTCTCCGGCCGCTTGGGTGGAGA
GGCTATTCGGCTATGACTGGGCACAACAGACAATCGGCTGCTCTGATGCCGCCGTGTTCCGGCTGTCAGC
GCAGGGGCGCCCGGTTCTTTTTGTCAAGACCGACCTGTCCGGTGCCCTGAATGAACTGCAGGACGAGGCA
GCGCGGCTATCGTGGCTGGCCACGACGGGCGTTCCTTGCGCAGCTGTGCTCGACGTTGTCACTGAAGCGG
GAAGGGACTGGCTGCTATTGGGCGAAGTGCCGGGGCAGGATCTCCTGTCATCTCACCTTGCTCCTGCCGA
GAAAGTATCCATCATGGCTGATGCAATGCGGCGGCTGCATACGCTTGATCCGGCTACCTGCCCATTCGAC
CACCAAGCGAAACATCGCATCGAGCGAGCACGTACTCGGATGGAAGCCGGTCTTGTCGATCAGGATGATC
TGGACGAAGAGCATCAGGGGCTCGCGCCAGCCGAACTGTTCGCCAGGCTCAAGGCGCGCATGCCCGACGG
CGAGGATCTCGTCGTGACCCATGGCGATGCCTGCTTGCCGAATATCATGGTGGAAAATGGCCGCTTTTCT
GGATTCATCGACTGTGGCCGGCTGGGTGTGGCGGACCGCTATCAGGACATAGCGTTGGCTACCCGTGATA
TTGCTGAAGAGCTTGGCGGCGAATGGGCTGACCGCTTCCTCGTGCTTTACGGTATCGCCGCTCCCGATTC
GCAGCGCATCGCCTTCTATCGCCTTCTTGACGAGTTCTTCTGAGCGGGACTCTGGGGTTCGAAATGACCG
ACCAAGCGACGCCCAACCTGCCATCACGAGATTTCGATTCCACCGCCGCCTTCTATGAAAGGTTGGGCTT
CGGAATCGTTTTCCGGGACGCCGGCTGGATGATCCTCCAGCGCGGGGATCTCATGCTGGAGTTCTTCGCC
CACCCCAACTTGTTTATTGCAGCTTATAATGGTTACAAATAAAGCAATAGCATCACAAATTTCACAAATA
AAGCATTTTTTTCACTGCATTCTAGTTGTGGTTTGTCCAAACTCATCAATGTATCTTATCATGTCTGTAT
ACCGTCGACCTCTAGCTAGAGCTTGGCGTAATCATGGTCATAGCTGTTTCCTGTGTGAAATTGTTATCCG
CTCACAATTCCACACAACATACGAGCCGGAAGCATAAAGTGTAAAGCCTGGGGTGCCTAATGAGTGAGCT
AACTCACATTAATTGCGTTGCGCTCACTGCCCGCTTTCCAGTCGGGAAACCTGTCGTGCCAGCTGCATTA
ATGAATCGGCCAACGCGCGGGGAGAGGCGGTTTGCGTATTGGGCGCTCTTCCGCTTCCTCGCTCACTGAC
TCGCTGCGCTCGGTCGTTCGGCTGCGGCGAGCGGTATCAGCTCACTCAAAGGCGGTAATACGGTTATCCA
CAGAATCAGGGGATAACGCAGGAAAGAACATGTGAGCAAAAGGCCAGCAAAAGGCCAGGAACCGTAAAAA
GGCCGCGTTGCTGGCGTTTTTCCATAGGCTCCGCCCCCCTGACGAGCATCACAAAAATCGACGCTCAAGT
CAGAGGTGGCGAAACCCGACAGGACTATAAAGATACCAGGCGTTTCCCCCTGGAAGCTCCCTCGTGCGCT
CTCCTGTTCCGACCCTGCCGCTTACCGGATACCTGTCCGCCTTTCTCCCTTCGGGAAGCGTGGCGCTTTC
TCATAGCTCACGCTGTAGGTATCTCAGTTCGGTGTAGGTCGTTCGCTCCAAGCTGGGCTGTGTGCACGAA
CCCCCCGTTCAGCCCGACCGCTGCGCCTTATCCGGTAACTATCGTCTTGAGTCCAACCCGGTAAGACACG
ACTTATCGCCACTGGCAGCAGCCACTGGTAACAGGATTAGCAGAGCGAGGTATGTAGGCGGTGCTACAGA
GTTCTTGAAGTGGTGGCCTAACTACGGCTACACTAGAAGAACAGTATTTGGTATCTGCGCTCTGCTGAAG
CCAGTTACCTTCGGAAAAAGAGTTGGTAGCTCTTGATCCGGCAAACAAACCACCGCTGGTAGCGGTGGTT
TTTTTGTTTGCAAGCAGCAGATTACGCGCAGAAAAAAAGGATCTCAAGAAGATCCTTTGATCTTTTCTAC
GGGGTCTGACGCTCAGTGGAACGAAAACTCACGTTAAGGGATTTTGGTCATGAGATTATCAAAAAGGATC
TTCACCTAGATCCTTTTAAATTAAAAATGAAGTTTTAAATCAATCTAAAGTATATATGAGTAAACTTGGT
CTGACAGTTACCAATGCTTAATCAGTGAGGCACCTATCTCAGCGATCTGTCTATTTCGTTCATCCATAGT
TGCCTGACTCCCCGTCGTGTAGATAACTACGATACGGGAGGGCTTACCATCTGGCCCCAGTGCTGCAATG
ATACCGCGAGACCCACGCTCACCGGCTCCAGATTTATCAGCAATAAACCAGCCAGCCGGAAGGGCCGAGC
GCAGAAGTGGTCCTGCAACTTTATCCGCCTCCATCCAGTCTATTAATTGTTGCCGGGAAGCTAGAGTAAG
TAGTTCGCCAGTTAATAGTTTGCGCAACGTTGTTGCCATTGCTACAGGCATCGTGGTGTCACGCTCGTCG
TTTGGTATGGCTTCATTCAGCTCCGGTTCCCAACGATCAAGGCGAGTTACATGATCCCCCATGTTGTGCA
AAAAAGCGGTTAGCTCCTTCGGTCCTCCGATCGTTGTCAGAAGTAAGTTGGCCGCAGTGTTATCACTCAT
GGTTATGGCAGCACTGCATAATTCTCTTACTGTCATGCCATCCGTAAGATGCTTTTCTGTGACTGGTGAG
TACTCAACCAAGTCATTCTGAGAATAGTGTATGCGGCGACCGAGTTGCTCTTGCCCGGCGTCAATACGGG
ATAATACCGCGCCACATAGCAGAACTTTAAAAGTGCTCATCATTGGAAAACGTTCTTCGGGGCGAAAACT
CTCAAGGATCTTACCGCTGTTGAGATCCAGTTCGATGTAACCCACTCGTGCACCCAACTGATCTTCAGCA
TCTTTTACTTTCACCAGCGTTTCTGGGTGAGCAAAAACAGGAAGGCAAAATGCCGCAAAAAAGGGAATAA
GGGCGACACGGAAATGTTGAATACTCATACTCTTCCTTTTTCATTATTATTGAAGCATTTATCAGGGTTA
TTGTCTCATGAGCGGATACATATTTGAATGTATTTAGAAAAATAAACAAATAGGGGTTCCGCGCACATTT
CCCCGAAAAGTGCCACCTGACGTC
